Addgene plasmid #90791: NDUFAB1 C3.3 gRNA
Purpose: 3rd generation lentiviral gRNA plasmid targeting human NDUFAB1
Depositing lab: Iain Cheeseman. Depositing organization: Whitehead Institute for Biomedical Research. Publication: Large-Scale Analysis of CRISPR/Cas9 Cell-Cycle Knockouts Reveals the Diversity of p53-Dependent Responses to Cell-Cycle Defects. McKinley KL, Cheeseman IM. Dev Cell. 2017 Feb 27;40(4):405-420.e2. doi: 10.1016/j.devcel.2017.01.012. Epub 2017 Feb 16. PubMed 28216383.
Backbone
  Vector backbone: pLenti-sgRNA
  Backbone manufacturer: Eric Lander & David Sabatini labs (Addgene plasmid #71409)
  Backbone size w/o insert (bp): 9151
  Vector type: Lentiviral, CRISPR
  Selectable markers: Puromycin
Growth in bacteria
  Bacterial resistance: Ampicillin, 100 μg/mL
  Growth temperature: 37°C
  Growth strain: NEB Stable
  Copy number: Unknown
Gene/Insert
  Gene/Insert name: NDUFAB1 (Guide Designation C3.3) (alt name: pKMKO series)
  gRNA/shRNA sequence: CACCGCAAAGTCCCGAGCCTCGTC
  Species: H. sapiens (human)
  Entrez Gene: NDUFAB1 (a.k.a. ACP, ACP1, FASN2A, SDAP)
  Promoter: U6
  Cloning method: Restriction Enzyme; 5′ cloning site BsmBI (destroyed during cloning); 3′ cloning site BsmBI (destroyed during cloning)
  Sequencing primers: 5′ hU6-F (5'-GAGGGCCTATTTCCCATGATT-3'); 3′ EF1a-R (5'-CACGGCGACTACTGCACTTA-3')
Terms and licenses: Academic/Nonprofit Terms; Industry Terms: Not Available to Industry
Depositor comments: Please note that gRNA target sequence listed is not strictly the 20nt spacer sequence, but also contains the 5' BsmBI overhang. For more information about knockout human cell lines generated using this plasmid, please see http://cellcycleknockouts.wi.mit.edu/ .
How to cite: NDUFAB1 C3.3 gRNA was a gift from Iain Cheeseman (Addgene plasmid # 90791 ; http://n2t.net/addgene:90791 ; RRID:Addgene_90791)
