[The description below was written by a language model from this plasmid's Addgene catalogue record and pLannotate feature annotations shown in this document.]
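Description:
NDUFAB1 C3.3 gRNA is a third-generation lentiviral CRISPR guide plasmid built on the pLenti-sgRNA backbone, carrying a single guide RNA directed against human NDUFAB1 (also known as ACP or SDAP). It belongs to a series of guide plasmids made for a large-scale analysis of CRISPR/Cas9 cell-cycle knockouts in human cells. The guide oligonucleotide was inserted between two BsmBI sites, both destroyed in the process. It sits downstream of a human U6 RNA polymerase III promoter and directly upstream of the Streptococcus pyogenes sgRNA scaffold, which is annotated as a tracrRNA fragment. The plasmid encodes no Cas9, so the nuclease must be supplied separately, for example from a Cas9-expressing cell line.

The viral portion follows a self-inactivating design. An RSV promoter drives a truncated HIV-1 5' LTR, which makes genomic RNA production Tat-independent. This is followed by the Ψ packaging signal with a partial gag sequence, the RRE for Rev-dependent nuclear export, a cPPT/CTS element, WPRE to enhance transcript expression, and a ΔU3 3' LTR. Downstream of the guide cassette, an EF-1α core promoter expresses puromycin N-acetyltransferase, allowing selection of transduced cells with puromycin. Outside the LTRs are an SV40 poly(A) signal and SV40 origin, an f1 origin, and remnants of lac and phage promoter elements from the parental cloning vector. In bacteria the plasmid is maintained through a high-copy pUC-type origin and ampicillin resistance.

The sequenced record is 7,301 nt, whereas the catalogue lists the backbone without insert as 9,151 bp. The record does not explain this difference. One plausible cause is that a filler fragment between the BsmBI sites was replaced by the short guide.
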