Features (pLannotate 1.2.2; 27 found; start..end, strand, type, name):
     94..115     +  protein_bind   CAP binding site: CAP binding activates transcription in the presence of cAMP. E. coli catabolite activator protein
    130..160     +  promoter       lac promoter: promoter for the E. coli lac operon
    168..184     +  protein_bind   lac operator: The lac repressor binds to the lac operator to inhibit transcription in E. coli. This inhibition can be relieved by adding lactose or isopropyl-β-D-thiogalactopyranoside (IPTG). lac repressor encoded by lacI
    229..247     +  promoter       T3 promoter: promoter for bacteriophage T3 RNA polymerase
    275..501     +  promoter       RSV promoter: Rous sarcoma virus enhancer/promoter
    502..682     +  LTR            5' LTR (truncated): truncated 5' long terminal repeat (LTR) from HIV-1
    729..854     +  misc_feature   HIV-1 Ψ: packaging signal of human immunodeficiency virus type 1
    838..1201    +  CDS            HIV-1 gag (fragment): gag protein from human immunodeficiency virus 1; gag
   1347..1580    +  misc_feature   RRE: The Rev response element (RRE) of HIV-1 allows for Rev-dependent mRNA export from the nucleus to the cytoplasm.
   1957..1983    +  CDS            Rev (fragment): human immunodeficiency virus 1 (HIV-1) Rev protein; rev; enhances nuclear export of unspliced and incompletely spliced viral mRNAs
   1987..2227    +  promoter       U6 promoter: RNA polymerase III promoter for human U6 snRNA
   2274..2341    +  misc_RNA       tracrRNA (fragment): trans-activating CRISPR RNA for the Streptococcus pyogenes CRISPR/Cas9 system
   2390..2507    +  misc_feature   cPPT/CTS: central polypurine tract and central termination sequence of HIV-1
   2576..2787    +  promoter       EF-1α core promoter: core promoter for human elongation factor EF-1α
   2813..3412    +  CDS            PuroR (fragment): puromycin N-acetyltransferase; pac from Streptomyces; confers resistance to puromycin
   3428..4016    +  misc_feature   WPRE: woodchuck hepatitis virus posttranscriptional regulatory element
   4067..4086    +  misc_feature   cPPT/CTS (fragment): central polypurine tract and central termination sequence of HIV-1
   4088..4321    +  LTR            3' LTR (ΔU3): self-inactivating 3' long terminal repeat (LTR) from HIV-1
   4399..4520    +  polyA_signal   SV40 poly(A) signal: SV40 polyadenylation signal
   4560..4695    +  rep_origin     SV40 ori: SV40 origin of replication
   4716..4734    -  promoter       T7 promoter: promoter for bacteriophage T7 RNA polymerase
   4742..4897    +  CDS            lacZα (fragment): LacZα fragment of β-galactosidase; lacZ fragment
   4902..5330    +  rep_origin     f1 ori (sequence partly withheld): f1 bacteriophage origin of replication; arrow indicates direction of (+) strand synthesis
   5383..5487    +  promoter       AmpR promoter: bla
   5488..6348    +  CDS            AmpR: β-lactamase; bla; confers resistance to ampicillin, carbenicillin, and related antibiotics
   6519..7107    +  rep_origin     ori: high-copy-number ColE1/pMB1/pBR322/pUC origin of replication
   7290..81      +  CDS            lacI (fragment) (across the origin): lac repressor; lacI; The lac repressor binds to the lac operator to inhibit transcription in E. coli. This inhibition can be relieved by adding lactose or isopropyl-β-D-thiogalactopyranoside (IPTG).
>Addgene plasmid #90791 | NDUFAB1 C3.3 gRNA | addgene full sequence | sequence record 189914 | Addgene NGS Result
CAAACCGCCTCTCCCCGCGCGTTGGCCGATTCATTAATGCAGCTGGCACGACAGGTTTCCCGACTGGAAA
GCGGGCAGTGAGCGCAACGCAATTAATGTGAGTTAGCTCACTCATTAGGCACCCCAGGCTTTACACTTTA
TGCTTCCGGCTCGTATGTTGTGTGGAATTGTGAGCGGATAACAATTTCACACAGGAAACAGCTATGACCA
TGATTACGCCAAGCGCGCAATTAACCCTCACTAAAGGGAACAAAAGCTGGAGCTGCAAGCTTAATGTAGT
CTTATGCAATACTCTTGTAGTCTTGCAACATGGTAACGATGAGTTAGCAACATGCCTTACAAGGAGAGAA
AAAGCACCGTGCATGCCGATTGGTGGAAGTAAGGTGGTACGATCGTGCCTTATTAGGAAGGCAACAGACG
GGTCTGACATGGATTGGACGAACCACTGAATTGCCGCATTGCAGAGATATTGTATTTAAGTGCCTAGCTC
GATACATAAACGGGTCTCTCTGGTTAGACCAGATCTGAGCCTGGGAGCTCTCTGGCTAACTAGGGAACCC
ACTGCTTAAGCCTCAATAAAGCTTGCCTTGAGTGCTTCAAGTAGTGTGTGCCCGTCTGTTGTGTGACTCT
GGTAACTAGAGATCCCTCAGACCCTTTTAGTCAGTGTGGAAAATCTCTAGCAGTGGCGCCCGAACAGGGA
CTTGAAAGCGAAAGGGAAACCAGAGGAGCTCTCTCGACGCAGGACTCGGCTTGCTGAAGCGCGCACGGCA
AGAGGCGAGGGGCGGCGACTGGTGAGTACGCCAAAAATTTTGACTAGCGGAGGCTAGAAGGAGAGAGATG
GGTGCGAGAGCGTCAGTATTAAGCGGGGGAGAATTAGATCGCGATGGGAAAAAATTCGGTTAAGGCCAGG
GGGAAAGAAAAAATATAAATTAAAACATATAGTATGGGCAAGCAGGGAGCTAGAACGATTCGCAGTTAAT
CCTGGCCTGTTAGAAACATCAGAAGGCTGTAGACAAATACTGGGACAGCTACAACCATCCCTTCAGACAG
GATCAGAAGAACTTAGATCATTATATAATACAGTAGCAACCCTCTATTGTGTGCATCAAAGGATAGAGAT
AAAAGACACCAAGGAAGCTTTAGACAAGATAGAGGAAGAGCAAAACAAAAGTAAGACCACCGCACAGCAA
GCGGCCGCTGATCTTCAGACCTGGAGGAGGAGATATGAGGGACAATTGGAGAAGTGAATTATATAAATAT
AAAGTAGTAAAAATTGAACCATTAGGAGTAGCACCCACCAAGGCAAAGAGAAGAGTGGTGCAGAGAGAAA
AAAGAGCAGTGGGAATAGGAGCTTTGTTCCTTGGGTTCTTGGGAGCAGCAGGAAGCACTATGGGCGCAGC
GTCAATGACGCTGACGGTACAGGCCAGACAATTATTGTCTGGTATAGTGCAGCAGCAGAACAATTTGCTG
AGGGCTATTGAGGCGCAACAGCATCTGTTGCAACTCACAGTCTGGGGCATCAAGCAGCTCCAGGCAAGAA
TCCTGGCTGTGGAAAGATACCTAAAGGATCAACAGCTCCTGGGGATTTGGGGTTGCTCTGGAAAACTCAT
TTGCACCACTGCTGTGCCTTGGAATGCTAGTTGGAGTAATAAATCTCTGGAACAGATTTGGAATCACACG
ACCTGGATGGAGTGGGACAGAGAAATTAACAATTACACAAGCTTAATACACTCCTTAATTGAAGAATCGC
AAAACCAGCAAGAAAAGAATGAACAAGAATTATTGGAATTAGATAAATGGGCAAGTTTGTGGAATTGGTT
TAACATAACAAATTGGCTGTGGTATATAAAATTATTCATAATGATAGTAGGAGGCTTGGTAGGTTTAAGA
ATAGTTTTTGCTGTACTTTCTATAGTGAATAGAGTTAGGCAGGGATATTCACCATTATCGTTTCAGACCC
ACCTCCCAACCCCGAGGGGACCCAGAGAGGGCCTATTTCCCATGATTCCTTCATATTTGCATATACGATA
CAAGGCTGTTAGAGAGATAATTAGAATTAATTTGACTGTAAACACAAAGATATTAGTACAAAATACGTGA
CGTAGAAAGTAATAATTTCTTGGGTAGTTTGCAGTTTTAAAATTATGTTTTAAAATGGACTATCATATGC
TTACCGTAACTTGAAAGTATTTCGATTTCTTGGCTTTATATATCTTGTGGAAAGGACGAAACACCGCAAA
GTCCCGAGCCTCGTCGTTTAAGAGCTATGCTGGAAACAGCATAGCAAGTTTAAATAAGGCTAGTCCGTTA
TCAACTTGAAAAAGTGGCACCGAGTCGGTGCTTTTTTTGAATTCTAGATCTTGAGACAAATGGCAGTATT
CATCCACAATTTTAAAAGAAAAGGGGGGATTGGGGGGTACAGTGCAGGGGAAAGAATAGTAGACATAATA
GCAACAGACATACAAACTAAAGAATTACAAAAACAAATTACAAAAATTCAAAATTTTCGGGTTTATTACA
GGGACAGCAGAGATCCACTTTGGCGCCGGCTCGAGTGGCTCCGGTGCCCGTCAGTGGGCAGAGCGCACAT
CGCCCACAGTCCCCGAGAAGTTGGGGGGAGGGGTCGGCAATTGAACCGGTGCCTAGAGAAGGTGGCGCGG
GGTAAACTGGGAAAGTGATGTCGTGTACTGGCTCCGCCTTTTTCCCGAGGGTGGGGGAGAACCGTATATA
AGTGCAGTAGTCGCCGTGAACGTTCTTTTTCGCAACGGGTTTGCCGCCAGAACACAGGTGTCGTGACGCG
GGATCCGCCACCATGACCGAGTACAAGCCCACGGTGCGCCTCGCCACCCGCGACGACGTCCCCAGGGCCG
TACGCACCCTCGCCGCCGCGTTCGCCGACTACCCCGCCACGCGCCACACCGTCGATCCGGACCGCCACAT
CGAGCGGGTCACCGAGCTGCAAGAACTCTTCCTCACGCGCGTCGGGCTCGACATCGGCAAGGTGTGGGTC
GCGGACGACGGCGCCGCGGTGGCGGTCTGGACCACGCCGGAGAGCGTCGAAGCGGGGGCGGTGTTCGCCG
AGATCGGCCCGCGCATGGCCGAGTTGAGCGGTTCCCGGCTGGCCGCGCAGCAACAGATGGAAGGCCTCCT
GGCGCCGCACCGGCCCAAGGAGCCCGCGTGGTTCCTGGCCACCGTCGGAGTCTCGCCCGACCACCAGGGC
AAGGGTCTGGGCAGCGCCGTCGTGCTCCCCGGAGTGGAGGCGGCCGAGCGCGCCGGGGTGCCCGCCTTCC
TGGAGACCTCCGCGCCCCGCAACCTCCCCTTCTACGAGCGGCTCGGCTTCACCGTCACCGCCGACGTCGA
GGTGCCCGAAGGACCGCGCACCTGGTGCATGACCCGCAAGCCCGGTGCCTGAACGCGTTAAGTCGACAAT
CAACCTCTGGATTACAAAATTTGTGAAAGATTGACTGGTATTCTTAACTATGTTGCTCCTTTTACGCTAT
GTGGATACGCTGCTTTAATGCCTTTGTATCATGCTATTGCTTCCCGTATGGCTTTCATTTTCTCCTCCTT
GTATAAATCCTGGTTGCTGTCTCTTTATGAGGAGTTGTGGCCCGTTGTCAGGCAACGTGGCGTGGTGTGC
ACTGTGTTTGCTGACGCAACCCCCACTGGTTGGGGCATTGCCACCACCTGTCAGCTCCTTTCCGGGACTT
TCGCTTTCCCCCTCCCTATTGCCACGGCGGAACTCATCGCCGCCTGCCTTGCCCGCTGCTGGACAGGGGC
TCGGCTGTTGGGCACTGACAATTCCGTGGTGTTGTCGGGGAAATCATCGTCCTTTCCTTGGCTGCTCGCC
TGTGTTGCCACCTGGATTCTGCGCGGGACGTCCTTCTGCTACGTCCCTTCGGCCCTCAATCCAGCGGACC
TTCCTTCCCGCGGCCTGCTGCCGGCTCTGCGGCCTCTTCCGCGTCTTCGCCTTCGCCCTCAGACGAGTCG
GATCTCCCTTTGGGCCGCCTCCCCGCGTCGACTTTAAGACCAATGACTTACAAGGCAGCTGTAGATCTTA
GCCACTTTTTAAAAGAAAAGGGGGGACTGGAAGGGCTAATTCACTCCCAACGAAGACAAGATCTGCTTTT
TGCTTGTACTGGGTCTCTCTGGTTAGACCAGATCTGAGCCTGGGAGCTCTCTGGCTAACTAGGGAACCCA
CTGCTTAAGCCTCAATAAAGCTTGCCTTGAGTGCTTCAAGTAGTGTGTGCCCGTCTGTTGTGTGACTCTG
GTAACTAGAGATCCCTCAGACCCTTTTAGTCAGTGTGGAAAATCTCTAGCAGTACGTATAGTAGTTCATG
TCATCTTATTATTCAGTATTTATAACTTGCAAAGAAATGAATATCAGAGAGTGAGAGGAACTTGTTTATT
GCAGCTTATAATGGTTACAAATAAAGCAATAGCATCACAAATTTCACAAATAAAGCATTTTTTTCACTGC
ATTCTAGTTGTGGTTTGTCCAAACTCATCAATGTATCTTATCATGTCTGGCTCTAGCTATCCCGCCCCTA
ACTCCGCCCATCCCGCCCCTAACTCCGCCCAGTTCCGCCCATTCTCCGCCCCATGGCTGACTAATTTTTT
TTATTTATGCAGAGGCCGAGGCCGCCTCGGCCTCTGAGCTATTCCAGAAGTAGTGAGGAGGCTTTTTTGG
AGGCCTAGGGACGTACCCAATTCGCCCTATAGTGAGTCGTATTACGCGCGCTCACTGGCCGTCGTTTTAC
AACGTCGTGACTGGGAAAACCCTGGCGTTACCCAACTTAATCGCCTTGCAGCACATCCCCCTTTCGCCAG
CTGGCGTAATAGCGAAGAGGCCCGCACCGATCGCCCTTCCCAACAGTTGCGCAGCCTGAATGGCGAATGG
G
[124 nt withheld, positions 4902-5025]
C
[91 nt withheld, positions 5027-5117]
A
[49 nt withheld, positions 5119-5167]
CCTTTGACGTTGGAGTCCACGTTCTTT
[37 nt withheld, positions 5195-5231]
ACCCTATCTCGGTCTATTCTTTTGATTTATAAGGGATTTTGCCGATTTCGGCCTATTGGTTAAAAAATGA
GCTGATTTAACAAAAATTTAACGCGAATTTTAACAAAATATTAACGCTTACAATTTAGGTGGCACTTTTC
GGGGAAATGTGCGCGGAACCCCTATTTGTTTATTTTTCTAAATACATTCAAATATGTATCCGCTCATGAG
ACAATAACCCTGATAAATGCTTCAATAATATTGAAAAAGGAAGAGTATGAGTATTCAACATTTCCGTGTC
GCCCTTATTCCCTTTTTTGCGGCATTTTGCCTTCCTGTTTTTGCTCACCCAGAAACGCTGGTGAAAGTAA
AAGATGCTGAAGATCAGTTGGGTGCACGAGTGGGTTACATCGAACTGGATCTCAACAGCGGTAAGATCCT
TGAGAGTTTTCGCCCCGAAGAACGTTTTCCAATGATGAGCACTTTTAAAGTTCTGCTATGTGGCGCGGTA
TTATCCCGTATTGACGCCGGGCAAGAGCAACTCGGTCGCCGCATACACTATTCTCAGAATGACTTGGTTG
AGTACTCACCAGTCACAGAAAAGCATCTTACGGATGGCATGACAGTAAGAGAATTATGCAGTGCTGCCAT
AACCATGAGTGATAACACTGCGGCCAACTTACTTCTGACAACGATCGGAGGACCGAAGGAGCTAACCGCT
TTTTTGCACAACATGGGGGATCATGTAACTCGCCTTGATCGTTGGGAACCGGAGCTGAATGAAGCCATAC
CAAACGACGAGCGTGACACCACGATGCCTGTAGCAATGGCAACAACGTTGCGCAAACTATTAACTGGCGA
ACTACTTACTCTAGCTTCCCGGCAACAATTAATAGACTGGATGGAGGCGGATAAAGTTGCAGGACCACTT
CTGCGCTCGGCCCTTCCGGCTGGCTGGTTTATTGCTGATAAATCTGGAGCCGGTGAGCGTGGGTCTCGCG
GTATCATTGCAGCACTGGGGCCAGATGGTAAGCCCTCCCGTATCGTAGTTATCTACACGACGGGGAGTCA
GGCAACTATGGATGAACGAAATAGACAGATCGCTGAGATAGGTGCCTCACTGATTAAGCATTGGTAACTG
TCAGACCAAGTTTACTCATATATACTTTAGATTGATTTAAAACTTCATTTTTAATTTAAAAGGATCTAGG
TGAAGATCCTTTTTGATAATCTCATGACCAAAATCCCTTAACGTGAGTTTTCGTTCCACTGAGCGTCAGA
CCCCGTAGAAAAGATCAAAGGATCTTCTTGAGATCCTTTTTTTCTGCGCGTAATCTGCTGCTTGCAAACA
AAAAAACCACCGCTACCAGCGGTGGTTTGTTTGCCGGATCAAGAGCTACCAACTCTTTTTCCGAAGGTAA
CTGGCTTCAGCAGAGCGCAGATACCAAATACTGTTCTTCTAGTGTAGCCGTAGTTAGGCCACCACTTCAA
GAACTCTGTAGCACCGCCTACATACCTCGCTCTGCTAATCCTGTTACCAGTGGCTGCTGCCAGTGGCGAT
AAGTCGTGTCTTACCGGGTTGGACTCAAGACGATAGTTACCGGATAAGGCGCAGCGGTCGGGCTGAACGG
GGGGTTCGTGCACACAGCCCAGCTTGGAGCGAACGACCTACACCGAACTGAGATACCTACAGCGTGAGCT
ATGAGAAAGCGCCACGCTTCCCGAAGGGAGAAAGGCGGACAGGTATCCGGTAAGCGGCAGGGTCGGAACA
GGAGAGCGCACGAGGGAGCTTCCAGGGGGAAACGCCTGGTATCTTTATAGTCCTGTCGGGTTTCGCCACC
TCTGACTTGAGCGTCGATTTTTGTGATGCTCGTCAGGGGGGCGGAGCCTATGGAAAAACGCCAGCAACGC
GGCCTTTTTACGGTTCCTGGCCTTTTGCTGGCCTTTTGCTCACATGTTCTTTCCTGCGTTATCCCCTGAT
TCTGTGGATAACCGTATTACCGCCTTTGAGTGAGCTGATACCGCTCGCCGCAGCCGAACGACCGAGCGCA
GCGAGTCAGTGAGCGAGGAAGCGGAAGAGCGCCCAATACG
